Addgene plasmid #53965: pcDNA5-FRT-GFP-mCherry-3pGW
Purpose: Bidirectional construct in the pcDNA5/FRT backbone with GFP and mCherry driven by the same CMV promoter along with a Gateway cloning site downstream mCherry
Depositing lab: Saeed Tavazoie. Depositing organization: Columbia University. Publication: Systematic Identification of Regulatory Elements in Conserved 3' UTRs of Human Transcripts. Oikonomou P, Goodarzi H, Tavazoie S. Cell Rep. 2014 Apr 10;7(1):281-92. doi: 10.1016/j.celrep.2014.03.001. Epub 2014 Mar 20. PubMed 24656821.
Backbone
  Vector backbone: pcDNA5/FRT
  Backbone manufacturer: Life Technologies
  Vector type: Mammalian Expression
  Selectable markers: Hygromycin
Growth in bacteria
  Bacterial resistance: Chloramphenicol and Ampicillin, 25 & 100 μg/mL
  Growth temperature: 37°C
  Growth strain: ccdB Survival
  Growth instructions: CmlR
  Copy number: High Copy
Gene/Insert 1
  Gene/Insert name: GFP
  Promoter: CMV
  Cloning method: TOPO Cloning
  Sequencing primers: 5′ ATTCGCCACCATGGTGAGCAAGG; 3′ TCACTTGTACAGCTCATCCATGCC
Gene/Insert 2
  Gene/Insert name: mCherry
  Promoter: CMV
  Cloning method: TOPO Cloning
  Sequencing primers: 5′ ATGGTGAGCAAGGGCGAGGAGGATAA; 3′ CTTACTTGTACAGCTCGTCCATG
Terms and licenses: Academic/Nonprofit Terms; Industry Terms: Not Available to Industry
How to cite: pcDNA5-FRT-GFP-mCherry-3pGW was a gift from Saeed Tavazoie (Addgene plasmid # 53965 ; http://n2t.net/addgene:53965 ; RRID:Addgene_53965)
