[The description below was written by a language model from this plasmid's Addgene catalogue record and pLannotate feature annotations shown in this document.]
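Description:
pcDNA5-FRT-GFP-mCherry-3pGW is a mammalian expression plasmid built on the pcDNA5/FRT backbone and designed as a dual-fluorescence reporter destination vector. It is maintained in E. coli through a high-copy ColE1/pUC-type origin with ampicillin resistance. Because it also carries an intact Gateway cassette containing the chloramphenicol resistance gene and the gyrase toxin ccdB, it is selected on both antibiotics and must be propagated in a ccdB-tolerant strain.

The payload is a bidirectional transcription unit centred on a shared CMV enhancer. In one direction, the full CMV immediate-early promoter drives mCherry. The feature table also annotates short tet-operator-like fragments just downstream of this promoter, but the record does not state whether they are functional. In the opposite direction, a minimal CMV promoter fragment drives GFP (annotated as AcGFP1), which terminates at an SV40 polyadenylation signal. Immediately downstream of the mCherry coding sequence lies the attR1–CmR–ccdB–attR2 cassette, followed by the bGH polyadenylation signal. An LR recombination therefore replaces the counter-selectable cassette with a sequence of interest placed in the 3′ untranslated region of the mCherry transcript. Because GFP comes from the same regulatory region, it can act as an internal reference, so the mCherry-to-GFP ratio reports post-transcriptional effects of the inserted element. This fits the associated work on regulatory elements in human 3′ UTRs.

The backbone also provides an FRT site directly upstream of a hygromycin resistance gene with an SV40 poly(A) signal. In the pcDNA5/FRT system, this arrangement allows Flp-mediated, single-copy integration into a host cell line carrying a matching FRT site, with hygromycin used to select stable integrants.
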