Features (pLannotate 1.2.2; 32 found; start..end, strand, type, name):
     28..80      -  misc_feature   bom (fragment): basis of mobility region from pBR322
    266..347     -  polyA_signal   SV40 poly(A) signal: SV40 polyadenylation signal
    370..453     -  CDS            large T antigen (fragment): large T antigen from SV40 (simian virus 40)
    486..1205    -  CDS            AcGFP1: Aequorea coerulescens GFP mammalian codon-optimized
   1246..1280    -  promoter       minimal CMV promoter (fragment): human cytomegalovirus (CMV) immediate early promoter
   1302..1681    +  enhancer       CMV enhancer: human cytomegalovirus immediate early enhancer
   1682..1885    +  promoter       CMV promoter: human cytomegalovirus (CMV) immediate early promoter
   1887..1906    +  promoter       PLtetO-1 promoter (fragment): modified phage lambda PL promoter with tet operator sites (Lutz and Bujard, 1997)
   1908..1927    +  promoter       PLtetO-1 promoter (fragment): modified phage lambda PL promoter with tet operator sites (Lutz and Bujard, 1997)
   1935..1968    +  promoter       TRE3GV promoter (fragment): 3rd-generation Tet-responsive promoter that can be activated by binding of Tet-On® 3G, optimized for retroviral and lentiviral vectors
   2063..2770    +  CDS            mCherry: mCherry is a basic (constitutively fluorescent) red fluorescent protein published in 2004, derived from Discosoma sp.. It is reported to be a very rapidly-maturing monomer with low acid sensitivity.
   2805..2929    +  protein_bind   attR1: mutant version of attR; recombination site for the Gateway® LR reaction LR Clonase™
   2955..2985    +  promoter       lac UV5 promoter: E. coli lac promoter with an "up" mutation
   3013..3038    +  promoter       cat promoter (fragment): promoter of the E. coli cat gene encoding chloramphenicol acetyltransferase
   3039..3698    +  CDS            CmR: chloramphenicol acetyltransferase; cat; confers resistance to chloramphenicol
   3877..4035    +  CDS            ccdA (fragment): CCDA_ECO57 - Also known as H, letA. Experimental evidence at protein level: Swiss-Prot protein existence level 1. Antitoxin component of a type II toxin-antitoxin (TA) system which inhibits the post-segregational killing (PSK) of plasmid-free cells, also referred to as a plasmid addiction system. Binds to and blocks the activity of CcdB; will also remove bound CcdB protein from the CcdB-GyrA complex by forming a CcdA-CcdB complex, a process termed rejuvenation. Functions as a transcriptional corepressor for the ccdAB operon, repression also requires CcdB (By similarity). From Escherichia coli
   4040..4345    +  CDS            ccdB: CcdB, a bacterial toxin that poisons DNA gyrase; ccdB; Plasmids containing the ccdB gene cannot be propagated in standard E. coli strains.
   4386..4510    -  protein_bind   attR2: mutant version of attR; recombination site for the Gateway® LR reaction LR Clonase™
   4673..4897    +  polyA_signal   bGH poly(A) signal: bovine growth hormone polyadenylation signal
   4901..4922    +  promoter       SV40 promoter (fragment): SV40 enhancer and early promoter
   4943..5176    +  rep_origin     f1 ori (fragment) (sequence partly withheld): f1 bacteriophage origin of replication; arrow indicates direction of (+) strand synthesis
   5181..5228    +  protein_bind   FRT: FLP-mediated recombination occurs in the 8-bp core sequence TCTAGAAA (Turan and Bode, 2011). FLP recombinase from the Saccharomyces cerevisiae 2μ plasmid
   5236..6258    +  CDS            HygR: aminoglycoside phosphotransferase from E. coli; aph(4)-Ia; confers resistance to hygromycin
   6268..6393    +  CDS            ble (fragment): BLE_KLEPN - Experimental evidence at protein level: Swiss-Prot protein existence level 1. Binding protein with a strong affinity to the bleomycin family of antibiotics. Binds to CL990; an antimitotic-antibiotic compound. From Klebsiella pneumoniae.
   6388..6509    +  polyA_signal   SV40 poly(A) signal: SV40 polyadenylation signal
   6582..6598    -  protein_bind   lac operator: The lac repressor binds to the lac operator to inhibit transcription in E. coli. This inhibition can be relieved by adding lactose or isopropyl-β-D-thiogalactopyranoside (IPTG). lac repressor encoded by lacI
   6606..6636    -  promoter       lac promoter: promoter for the E. coli lac operon
   6651..6672    -  protein_bind   CAP binding site: CAP binding activates transcription in the presence of cAMP. E. coli catabolite activator protein
   6685..6777    -  CDS            lacI (fragment): lac repressor; lacI; The lac repressor binds to the lac operator to inhibit transcription in E. coli. This inhibition can be relieved by adding lactose or isopropyl-β-D-thiogalactopyranoside (IPTG).
   6960..7548    -  rep_origin     ori: high-copy-number ColE1/pMB1/pBR322/pUC origin of replication
   7719..8579    -  CDS            AmpR: β-lactamase; bla; confers resistance to ampicillin, carbenicillin, and related antibiotics
   8580..8684    -  promoter       AmpR promoter: bla
>Addgene plasmid #53965 | pcDNA5-FRT-GFP-mCherry-3pGW | depositor full sequence | sequence record 84084 | pcDNA5-FRT-GFP-mCherry-3pGW sequence 8715 bps
GACGGATCGGGAGATCTCCCGATCCCCTATGGTGCACTCTCAGTACAATCTGCTCTGATGCCGCATAGTT
AAGCCAGTATCTGCTCCCTGCTTGTGTGTTGGAGGTCGCTGAGTAGTGCGCGAGCAAAATTTAAGCTACA
ACAAGGCAAGGCTTGACCGACAATTGCATGAAGAATCTGCTTAGGGTTAGGCGTTTTGCGCTGCTTCGCG
ATGTACGGGCCAGATATACGCGTCACATTTCCCCGAAAAGTGCCACCTGACGTCGGCAGTGAAAAAAATG
CTTTATTTGTGAAATTTGTGATGCTATTGCTTTATTTGTAACCATTATAAGCTGCAATAAACAAGTTAAC
AACAACAATTGCATTCATTTTATGTTTCAGGTTCAGGGGGAGGTGTGGGAGGTTTTTTAAAGCAAGTAAA
ACCTCTACAAATGTGGTATGGCTGATTATGATCCTCTAGACTGCAGCCTCAGGAGATCTGGGCCCTCACT
TGTACAGCTCATCCATGCCGTGGGTGATGGCGGCGGCGGTCACGAAGCCGAAGTAGATCATGTGATCGCG
CTTCTCGTTGGGGTCCTTGGACAGGGCGCTCTGGGTGGACAGGTAGTGGTTATCGGGCAGCAGCACAGGG
CCATCGCCGATGGGGGTATTCTGCTGGTAGTGGTCGGCCAGCTGCACGCTGCCATCCTCGATGTTGTGGC
GGATCTTGAAGTTCACCTTGATGCCATTCTTGGCCTTGTCGGTCATGATGTACACATTGTGGGCGTTGTA
GTTGTACTCCATCTTATTGCCCAGGATGTTGCCATCCTCCTTGAAATCGGTGCCGGTCAGCTCGATGCGA
TTCACCAGGGTATCGCCCTCGAACTTCACCTCGGCGCGCGACTTGTAGTTGCCGTCATCCTCGAAGAAGA
TGGTGCGCTCCTGGATGTAGCCCTCAGGCATGGCGCTCTTGAAGAAGTCGTGCTGCTTCATGTGATCGGG
GTAGCGTGAGAAGCACTGCACGCCGTAGCTCAGGGTGGTCACCAGGGTGGGCCAGGGCACAGGCAGCTTG
CCGGTGGTGCAGATGAACTTCAGGGTCAGCTTGCCGTAGGTGGCATCGCCCTCGCCCTCGCCGCTCACGC
TGAACTTGTGGCCATTCACATCGCCATTCAGCTCGATCAGGATGGGCACGATGCCGGTGAACAGCTCGGC
GCCCTTGCTCACCATGGTGGCGAATTCTCCAGGCGATCTGACGGTTCACTAAACGAGCTCTGCTTATATA
GGCCTCCCACCGTACACGCCACCTCGACATACTCACGCGTTGACATTGATTATTGACTAGTTATTAATAG
TAATCAATTACGGGGTCATTAGTTCATAGCCCATATATGGAGTTCCGCGTTACATAACTTACGGTAAATG
GCCCGCCTGGCTGACCGCCCAACGACCCCCGCCCATTGACGTCAATAATGACGTATGTTCCCATAGTAAC
GCCAATAGGGACTTTCCATTGACGTCAATGGGTGGAGTATTTACGGTAAACTGCCCACTTGGCAGTACAT
CAAGTGTATCATATGCCAAGTACGCCCCCTATTGACGTCAATGACGGTAAATGGCCCGCCTGGCATTATG
CCCAGTACATGACCTTATGGGACTTTCCTACTTGGCAGTACATCTACGTATTAGTCATCGCTATTACCAT
GGTGATGCGGTTTTGGCAGTACATCAATGGGCGTGGATAGCGGTTTGACTCACGGGGATTTCCAAGTCTC
CACCCCATTGACGTCAATGGGAGTTTGTTTTGGCACCAAAATCAACGGGACTTTCCAAAATGTCGTAACA
ACTCCGCCCCATTGACGCAAATGGGCGGTAGGCGTGTACGGTGGGAGGTCTATATAAGCAGAGCTCTCCC
TATCAGTGATAGAGATCTCCCTATCAGTGATAGAGATCGTCGACGAGCTCGTTTAGTGAACCGTCAGATC
GCCTGGAGACGCCATCCACGCTGTTTTGACCTCCATAGAAGACACCGGGACCGATCCAGCCTCCGGACTC
TAGCGTTTAAACTTAAGCTCGCCCTTGCCACCATGGTGAGCAAGGGCGAGGAGGATAACATGGCCATCAT
CAAGGAGTTCATGCGCTTCAAGGTGCACATGGAGGGCTCCGTGAACGGCCACGAGTTCGAGATCGAGGGC
GAGGGCGAGGGCCGCCCCTACGAGGGCACCCAGACCGCCAAGCTGAAGGTGACCAAGGGTGGCCCCCTGC
CCTTCGCCTGGGACATCCTGTCCCCTCAGTTCATGTACGGCTCCAAGGCCTACGTGAAGCACCCCGCCGA
CATCCCCGACTACTTGAAGCTGTCCTTCCCCGAGGGCTTCAAGTGGGAGCGCGTGATGAACTTCGAGGAC
GGCGGCGTGGTGACCGTGACCCAGGACTCCTCCCTGCAGGACGGCGAGTTCATCTACAAGGTGAAGCTGC
GCGGCACCAACTTCCCCTCCGACGGCCCCGTAATGCAGAAGAAGACCATGGGCTGGGAGGCCTCCTCCGA
GAGAATGTACCCCGAGGACGGCGCCCTGAAGGGCGAGATCAAGCAGAGGCTGAAGCTGAAGGACGGCGGC
CACTACGACGCTGAGGTCAAGACCACCTACAAGGCCAAGAAGCCCGTGCAGCTGCCCGGCGCCTACAACG
TCAACATCAAGTTGGACATCACCTCCCACAACGAGGACTACACCATCGTGGAACAGTACGAACGCGCCGA
GGGCCGCCACTCCACCGGCGGCATGGACGAGCTGTACAAGTAAGGCGGCCGCATCGATAAGCTTGTCCAC
CGGTACAAGTTTGTACAAAAAAGCTGAACGAGAAACGTAAAATGATATAAATATCAATATATTAAATTAG
ATTTTGCATAAAAAACAGACTACATAATACTGTAAAACACAACATATCCAGTCACTATGGCGGCCGCATT
AGGGCACCCCAGGCTTTACACTTTATGCTTCCGGCTCGTATAATGTGTGGATTTTGAGTTAGGATCCGTC
GGGATTTTCAGGAGCTAAGGAAGCTAAAATGGAGAAAAAAATCACTGGATATACCACCGTTGATATATCC
CAATGGCATCGTAAAGAACATTTTGAGGCATTTCAGTCAGTTGCTCAATGTACCTATAACCAGACCGTTC
AGCTGGATATTACGGCCTTTTTAAAGACCGTAAAGAAAAATAAGCACAAGTTTTATCCGGCCTTTATTCA
CATTCTTGCCCGCCTGATGAATGCTCATCCGGAATTCCGTATGGCAATGAAAGACGGTGAGCTGGTGATA
TGGGATAGTGTTCACCCTTGTTACACCGTTTTCCATGAGCAAACTGAAACGTTTTCATCGCTCTGGAGTG
AATACCACGACGATTTCCGGCAGTTTCTACACATATATTCGCAAGATGTGGCGTGTTACGGTGAAAACCT
GGCCTATTTCCCTAAAGGGTTTATTGAGAATATGTTTTTCGTCTCAGCCAATCCCTGGGTGAGTTTCACC
AGTTTTGATTTAAACGTGGCCAATATGGACAACTTCTTCGCCCCCGTTTTCACCATGGGCAAATATTATA
CGCAAGGCGACAAGGTGCTGATGCCGCTGGCGATTCAGGTTCATCATGCCGTCTGTGATGGCTTCCATGT
CGGCAGAATGCTTAATGAATTACAACAGTACTGCGATGAGTGGCAGGGCGGGGCGTAATCTAGAGGATCC
GGCTTACTAAAAGCCAGATAACAGTATGCGTATTTGCGCGCTGATTTTTGCGGTATAAGAATATATACTG
ATATGTATACCCGAAGTATGTCAAAAAGAGGTGTGCTATGAAGCAGCGTATTACAGTGACAGTTGACAGC
GACAGCTATCAGTTGCTCAAGGCATATATGATGTCAATATCTCCGGTCTGGTAAGCACAACCATGCAGAA
TGAAGCCCGTCGTCTGCGTGCCGAACGCTGGAAAGCGGAAAATCAGGAAGGGATGGCTGAGGTCGCCCGG
TTTATTGAAATGAACGGCTCTTTTGCTGACGAGAACAGGGACTGGTGAAATGCAGTTTAAGGTTTACACC
TATAAAAGAGAGAGCCGTTATCGTCTGTTTGTGGATGTACAGAGTGATATTATTGACACGCCCGGGCGAC
GGATGGTGATCCCCCTGGCCAGTGCACGTCTGCTGTCAGATAAAGTCCCCCGTGAACTTTACCCGGTGGT
GCATATCGGGGATGAAAGCTGGCGCATGATGACCACCGATATGGCCAGTGTGCCGGTCTCCGTTATCGGG
GAAGAAGTGGCTGATCTCAGCCACCGCGAAAATGACATCAAAAACGCCATTAACCTGATGTTCTGGGGAA
TATAAATGTCAGGCTCCCTTATACACAGCCAGTCTGCAGGTCGACCATAGTGACTGGATATGTTGTGTTT
TACAGTATTATGTAGTCTGTTTTTTATGCAAAATCTAATTTAATATATTGATATTTATATCATTTTACGT
TTCTCGTTCAGCTTTCTTGTACAAAGTGGTTTAATTCGAAAAGCTTGTCGACGATATCTCCAGAGGATCA
AGGGCGAGCTTGGTACCGAGCTCGGATCCACTAGTCCAGTGTGGTGGAATTCTGCAGATATCCAGCACAG
TGGCGGCCGCTCGAGTCTAGAGGGCCCGTTTAAACCCGCTGATCAGCCTCGACTGTGCCTTCTAGTTGCC
AGCCATCTGTTGTTTGCCCCTCCCCCGTGCCTTCCTTGACCCTGGAAGGTGCCACTCCCACTGTCCTTTC
CTAATAAAATGAGGAAATTGCATCGCATTGTCTGAGTAGGTGTCATTCTATTCTGGGGGGTGGGGTGGGG
CAGGACAGCAAGGGGGAGGATTGGGAAGACAATAGCAGGCATGCTGGGGATGCGGTGGGCTCTATGGCTT
CTGAGGCGGAAAGAACCAGCTGGGGCTCTAGGGGGTATCCCC
[124 nt withheld, positions 4943-5066]
C
[91 nt withheld, positions 5068-5158]
AGGGTGATGGTTCACGTACCTAGAAGTTCCTATTCCGAAGTTCCTATTCTCTAGAAAGTATAGGAACTTC
CTTGGCCAAAAAGCCTGAACTCACCGCGACGTCTGTCGAGAAGTTTCTGATCGAAAAGTTCGACAGCGTC
TCCGACCTGATGCAGCTCTCGGAGGGCGAAGAATCTCGTGCTTTCAGCTTCGATGTAGGAGGGCGTGGAT
ATGTCCTGCGGGTAAATAGCTGCGCCGATGGTTTCTACAAAGATCGTTATGTTTATCGGCACTTTGCATC
GGCCGCGCTCCCGATTCCGGAAGTGCTTGACATTGGGGAATTCAGCGAGAGCCTGACCTATTGCATCTCC
CGCCGTGCACAGGGTGTCACGTTGCAAGACCTGCCTGAAACCGAACTGCCCGCTGTTCTGCAGCCGGTCG
CGGAGGCCATGGATGCGATCGCTGCGGCCGATCTTAGCCAGACGAGCGGGTTCGGCCCATTCGGACCGCA
AGGAATCGGTCAATACACTACATGGCGTGATTTCATATGCGCGATTGCTGATCCCCATGTGTATCACTGG
CAAACTGTGATGGACGACACCGTCAGTGCGTCCGTCGCGCAGGCTCTCGATGAGCTGATGCTTTGGGCCG
AGGACTGCCCCGAAGTCCGGCACCTCGTGCACGCGGATTTCGGCTCCAACAATGTCCTGACGGACAATGG
CCGCATAACAGCGGTCATTGACTGGAGCGAGGCGATGTTCGGGGATTCCCAATACGAGGTCGCCAACATC
TTCTTCTGGAGGCCGTGGTTGGCTTGTATGGAGCAGCAGACGCGCTACTTCGAGCGGAGGCATCCGGAGC
TTGCAGGATCGCCGCGGCTCCGGGCGTATATGCTCCGCATTGGTCTTGACCAACTCTATCAGAGCTTGGT
TGACGGCAATTTCGATGATGCAGCTTGGGCGCAGGGTCGATGCGACGCAATCGTCCGATCCGGAGCCGGG
ACTGTCGGGCGTACACAAATCGCCCGCAGAAGCGCGGCCGTCTGGACCGATGGCTGTGTAGAAGTACTCG
CCGATAGTGGAAACCGACGCCCCAGCACTCGTCCGAGGGCAAAGGAATAGCACGTACTACGAGATTTCGA
TTCCACCGCCGCCTTCTATGAAAGGTTGGGCTTCGGAATCGTTTTCCGGGACGCCGGCTGGATGATCCTC
CAGCGCGGGGATCTCATGCTGGAGTTCTTCGCCCACCCCAACTTGTTTATTGCAGCTTATAATGGTTACA
AATAAAGCAATAGCATCACAAATTTCACAAATAAAGCATTTTTTTCACTGCATTCTAGTTGTGGTTTGTC
CAAACTCATCAATGTATCTTATCATGTCTGTATACCGTCGACCTCTAGCTAGAGCTTGGCGTAATCATGG
TCATAGCTGTTTCCTGTGTGAAATTGTTATCCGCTCACAATTCCACACAACATACGAGCCGGAAGCATAA
AGTGTAAAGCCTGGGGTGCCTAATGAGTGAGCTAACTCACATTAATTGCGTTGCGCTCACTGCCCGCTTT
CCAGTCGGGAAACCTGTCGTGCCAGCTGCATTAATGAATCGGCCAACGCGCGGGGAGAGGCGGTTTGCGT
ATTGGGCGCTCTTCCGCTTCCTCGCTCACTGACTCGCTGCGCTCGGTCGTTCGGCTGCGGCGAGCGGTAT
CAGCTCACTCAAAGGCGGTAATACGGTTATCCACAGAATCAGGGGATAACGCAGGAAAGAACATGTGAGC
AAAAGGCCAGCAAAAGGCCAGGAACCGTAAAAAGGCCGCGTTGCTGGCGTTTTTCCATAGGCTCCGCCCC
CCTGACGAGCATCACAAAAATCGACGCTCAAGTCAGAGGTGGCGAAACCCGACAGGACTATAAAGATACC
AGGCGTTTCCCCCTGGAAGCTCCCTCGTGCGCTCTCCTGTTCCGACCCTGCCGCTTACCGGATACCTGTC
CGCCTTTCTCCCTTCGGGAAGCGTGGCGCTTTCTCATAGCTCACGCTGTAGGTATCTCAGTTCGGTGTAG
GTCGTTCGCTCCAAGCTGGGCTGTGTGCACGAACCCCCCGTTCAGCCCGACCGCTGCGCCTTATCCGGTA
ACTATCGTCTTGAGTCCAACCCGGTAAGACACGACTTATCGCCACTGGCAGCAGCCACTGGTAACAGGAT
TAGCAGAGCGAGGTATGTAGGCGGTGCTACAGAGTTCTTGAAGTGGTGGCCTAACTACGGCTACACTAGA
AGAACAGTATTTGGTATCTGCGCTCTGCTGAAGCCAGTTACCTTCGGAAAAAGAGTTGGTAGCTCTTGAT
CCGGCAAACAAACCACCGCTGGTAGCGGTGGTTTTTTTGTTTGCAAGCAGCAGATTACGCGCAGAAAAAA
AGGATCTCAAGAAGATCCTTTGATCTTTTCTACGGGGTCTGACGCTCAGTGGAACGAAAACTCACGTTAA
GGGATTTTGGTCATGAGATTATCAAAAAGGATCTTCACCTAGATCCTTTTAAATTAAAAATGAAGTTTTA
AATCAATCTAAAGTATATATGAGTAAACTTGGTCTGACAGTTACCAATGCTTAATCAGTGAGGCACCTAT
CTCAGCGATCTGTCTATTTCGTTCATCCATAGTTGCCTGACTCCCCGTCGTGTAGATAACTACGATACGG
GAGGGCTTACCATCTGGCCCCAGTGCTGCAATGATACCGCGAGACCCACGCTCACCGGCTCCAGATTTAT
CAGCAATAAACCAGCCAGCCGGAAGGGCCGAGCGCAGAAGTGGTCCTGCAACTTTATCCGCCTCCATCCA
GTCTATTAATTGTTGCCGGGAAGCTAGAGTAAGTAGTTCGCCAGTTAATAGTTTGCGCAACGTTGTTGCC
ATTGCTACAGGCATCGTGGTGTCACGCTCGTCGTTTGGTATGGCTTCATTCAGCTCCGGTTCCCAACGAT
CAAGGCGAGTTACATGATCCCCCATGTTGTGCAAAAAAGCGGTTAGCTCCTTCGGTCCTCCGATCGTTGT
CAGAAGTAAGTTGGCCGCAGTGTTATCACTCATGGTTATGGCAGCACTGCATAATTCTCTTACTGTCATG
CCATCCGTAAGATGCTTTTCTGTGACTGGTGAGTACTCAACCAAGTCATTCTGAGAATAGTGTATGCGGC
GACCGAGTTGCTCTTGCCCGGCGTCAATACGGGATAATACCGCGCCACATAGCAGAACTTTAAAAGTGCT
CATCATTGGAAAACGTTCTTCGGGGCGAAAACTCTCAAGGATCTTACCGCTGTTGAGATCCAGTTCGATG
TAACCCACTCGTGCACCCAACTGATCTTCAGCATCTTTTACTTTCACCAGCGTTTCTGGGTGAGCAAAAA
CAGGAAGGCAAAATGCCGCAAAAAAGGGAATAAGGGCGACACGGAAATGTTGAATACTCATACTCTTCCT
TTTTCAATATTATTGAAGCATTTATCAGGGTTATTGTCTCATGAGCGGATACATATTTGAATGTATTTAG
AAAAATAAACAAATAGGGGTTCCGCGCACATTTCCCCGAAAAGTGCCACCTGACGTC
