>Addgene plasmid #53965 | pcDNA5-FRT-GFP-mCherry-3pGW | addgene partial sequence | sequence record 91509 | CMV-F 5'-CGCAAATGGGCGGTAGGCGTG-3'
TTTAGTGAACCGTCAGATCGCCTGGAGACGCCATCCACGCTGTTTTGACCTCCATAGAAGACACCGGGAC
CGATCCAGCCTCCGGACTCTAGCGTTTAAACTTAAGCTCGCCCTTGCCACCATGGTGAGCAAGGGCGAGG
AGGATAACATGGCCATCATCAAGGAGTTCATGCGCTTCAAGGTGCACATGGAGGGCTCCGTGAACGGCCA
CGAGTTCGAGATCGAGGGCGAGGGCGAGGGCCGCCCCTACGAGGGCACCCAGACCGCCAAGCTGAAGGTG
ACCAAGGGTGGCCCCCTGCCCTTCGCCTGGGACATCCTGTCCCCTCAGTTCATGTACGGCTCCAAGGCCT
ACGTGAAGCACCCCGCCGACATCCCCGACTACTTGAAGCTGTCCTTCCCCGAGGGCTTCAAGTGGGAGCG
CGTGATGAACTTCGAGGACGGCGGCGTGGTGACCGTGACCCAGGACTCCTCCCTGCAGGACGGCGAGTTC
ATCTACAAGGTGAAGCTGCGCGGCACCAACTTCCCCTCCGA
