>Addgene plasmid #53965 | pcDNA5-FRT-GFP-mCherry-3pGW | addgene partial sequence | sequence record 91510 | ccdB-Fwd 5'-GCATGATGACCACCGATATG-3'
CGGGGAAGAAGTGGCTGATCTCAGCCACCGCGAAAATGACATCAAAAACGCCATTAACCTGATGTTCTGG
GGAATATAAATGTCAGGCTCCCTTATACACAGCCAGTCTGCAGGTCGACCATAGTGACTGGATATGTTGT
GTTTTACAGTATTATGTAGTCTGTTTTTTATGCAAAATCTAATTTAATATATTGATATTTATATCATTTT
ACGTTTCTCGTTCAGCTTTCTTGTACAAAGTGGTTTAATTCGAAAAGCTTGTCGACGATATCTCCAGAGG
ATCAAGGGCGAGCTTGGTACCGAGCTCGGATCCACTAGTCCAGTGTGGTGGAATTCTGCAGATATCCAGC
ACAGTGGCGGCCGCTCGAGTCTAGAGGGCCCGTTTAAACCCGCTGATCAGCCTCGACTGTGCCTTCTAGT
TGCCAGCCATCTGTTGTTTGCCCCTCCCCCGTGCCTTCCTTGACCCTGGAAGGTGCCACTCCCACTGTCC
TTTCCTAATAAAATGAGGAAATTGCATCGCATTGTCTGAGTAGGTGTCATTCTATTCTGGGGGGTGGGGT
GGGGCAGGACAGCAAGGGGGAGGATTGGGAAGACAATAGCAGGCATGCTGGGGATGCGGTGGGCTCTATG
GCTTCTGAGGCGGAAAGAACCAGCTGGGGCTCTAGGGGGTATCCCC
[109 nt withheld, positions 677-785]
