>Addgene plasmid #53965 | pcDNA5-FRT-GFP-mCherry-3pGW | addgene partial sequence | sequence record 91513 | CAT-R 5'-GCAACTGACTGAAATGCCTC-3'
AAAATCCCGACGGATCCTAACTCAAAATCCACACATTATACGAGCCGGAAGCATAAAGTGTAAAGCCTGG
GGTGCCTAATGCGGCCGCCATAGCGACTGGATATGTTGTGTTTTACAGTATTATGTAGTCTGTTTTTTAT
GCAAAATCTAATTTAATATATTGATATTTATATCATTTTACGTTTCTCGTTCAGCTTTTTTGTACAAACT
TGTACCGGTGGACAAGCTTATCGATGCGGCCGCCTTACTTGTACAGCTCGTCCATGCCGCCGGTGGAGTG
GCGGCCCTCGGCGCGTTCGTACTGTTCCACGATGGTGTAGTCCTCGTTGTGGGAGGTGATGTCCAACTTG
ATGTTGACGTTGTAGGCGCCGGGCAGCTGCACGGGCTTCTTGGCCTTGTAGGTGGTCTTGACCTCAGCGT
CGTAGTGGCCGCCGTCCTTCAGCTTCAGCCTCTGCTTGATCTCGCCCTTCAGGGCGCCGTCCTCGGGGTA
CATTCTCTCGGAGGAGGCCTCCCAGCCCATGGTCTTCTTCTGCATTACGGGGCCGTCGGAGGGGAAGTTG
GTGCCGCGCAGCTTCACCTTGTAGATGAACTCGCCGTCCTGCAGGGAGGAGTCCTGGGTCACGGTCACCA
CGCCGCCGTCCTCGAAGTTCATCACGCGCTCCCAC
