>Addgene plasmid #53965 | pcDNA5-FRT-GFP-mCherry-3pGW | addgene partial sequence | sequence record 91515 | fBac-2 5'-gggaggttttttaaagcaagtaaa-3'
GCTGATTATGATCCTCTAGACTGCAGCCTCAGGAGATCTGGGCCCTCACTTGTACAGCTCATCCATGCCG
TGGGTGATGGCGGCGGCGGTCACGAAGCCGAAGTAGATCATGTGATCGCGCTTCTCGTTGGGGTCCTTGG
ACAGGGCGCTCTGGGTGGACAGGTAGTGGTTATCGGGCAGCAGCACAGGGCCATCGCCGATGGGGGTATT
CTGCTGGTAGTGGTCGGCCAGCTGCACGCTGCCATCCTCGATGTTGTGGCGGATCTTGAAGTTCACCTTG
ATGCCATTCTTGGCCTTGTCGGTCATGATGTACACATTGTGGGCGTTGTAGTTGTACTCCATCTTATTGC
CCAGGATGTTGCCATCCTCCTTGAAATCGGTGCCGGTCAGCTCGATGCGATTCACCAGGGTATCGCCCTC
GAACTTCACCTCGGCGCGCGACTTGTAGTTGCCGTCATCCTCGAAGAAGATGGTGCGCTCCTGGATGTAG
CCCTCAGGCATGGCGCTCTTGAAGAAGTCGTGCTGCTTCATGTGATCGGGGTAGCGTGAGAAGCACTGCA
CGCCGTAGCTCAGGGTGGTCACCAGGGTGGGCCAGGGCACAGGCAGCTTGCCGGTGGTGCAGATGAACTT
CAGGGTCAGCTTGCCGTAGGTGGCATCGCCCTCGCCCTCGCCGCTCACGCTGAACTTGTGGCCATTCACA
TCGCCATTCAGCTCGATCAGGATGGGCACGATGCCGGTGAACAGCTCGGCGCCCTTGCTCACCATGGTGG
CGAATTCTCCAGGCGATCTGACGGTTCACTAAACGAGCTCTGCTTATATAGGCCTCCCACCGTACACGCC
A
